Addgene plasmid #80073: pBabe Blast osTIR1-9Myc
Purpose: Retroviral vector for stable expression of osTIR1-9Myc in mammalian cell lines
Depositing lab: Andrew Holland. Depositing organization: Johns Hopkins University and School of Medicine. Publication: Applying the auxin-inducible degradation system for rapid protein depletion in mammalian cells. Lambrus BG, Moyer TC, Holland AJ. Methods Cell Biol. 2018;144:107-135. doi: 10.1016/bs.mcb.2018.03.004. Epub 2018 Apr 5. PubMed 29804665.
Backbone
  Vector backbone: pBabe
  Backbone size w/o insert (bp): 4958
  Total vector size (bp): 7052
  Vector type: Retroviral
  Selectable markers: Blasticidin
Growth in bacteria
  Bacterial resistance: Ampicillin, 100 μg/mL
  Growth temperature: 37°C
  Growth strain: Top10
  Copy number: High Copy
Gene/Insert
  Gene/Insert name: OsTIR1 (alt name: TRANSPORT INHIBITOR RESPONSE 1)
  Species: O. sativa
  Insert size (bp): 2094
  Promoter: Gag
  Tag / fusion protein: 9 x Myc (C terminal on insert)
  Cloning method: Gibson Cloning
  Sequencing primers: 5′ pBabe Fow; 3′ pBabe Rev
Terms and licenses: Academic/Nonprofit Terms; Industry Terms: Not Available to Industry
Depositor comments: The osTIR1-9Myc was a kind gift from Masato Kanemaki (National Institute of Genetics, Mishima, Japan).
How to cite: pBabe Blast osTIR1-9Myc was a gift from Andrew Holland (Addgene plasmid # 80073)
