[The description below was written by a language model from this plasmid's Addgene catalogue record and pLannotate feature annotations shown in this document.]
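Description:
pBabe Blast osTIR1-9Myc is a 7,052 bp Moloney murine leukemia virus-based retroviral vector built on the pBabe backbone for stable expression of the rice (Oryza sativa) F-box protein OsTIR1 in mammalian cell lines. It is propagated in E. coli as a high-copy plasmid through a ColE1/pUC-type origin, with ampicillin selection provided by the β-lactamase gene and its own promoter. The only other bacterial backbone feature annotated is a short lacI fragment, which appears to be a cloning remnant.

The proviral region is flanked by MMLV long terminal repeats. Downstream of the 5' LTR are a packaging signal (Ψ) and a truncated gag segment lacking its start codon, which together allow the transcribed genome to be packaged into virions when the viral proteins are supplied in trans by packaging cells. The OsTIR1 coding sequence follows, fused at its C terminus to tandem Myc epitopes. The record states nine copies, which fits the feature table's annotation of a partial match to a 13xMyc array. The catalogue lists the promoter as "Gag"; no separate internal promoter is annotated upstream of the insert, so in this layout its transcription would be expected to come from the 5' LTR. Downstream, an SV40 enhancer/early promoter drives blasticidin S deaminase, allowing blasticidin selection of transduced cells.

OsTIR1 mediates the auxin-dependent interaction of a ubiquitin ligase with proteins carrying an auxin-inducible degron. Cell lines stably expressing it from this vector therefore provide the receptor component of the auxin-inducible degradation system, used for rapid, conditional depletion of degron-tagged target proteins. The Myc tags allow OsTIR1 expression to be detected.
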