Features (pLannotate 1.2.2; 13 found; start..end, strand, type, name):
      8..477     +  LTR            LTR: long terminal repeat from Moloney murine leukemia virus
    601..875     +  misc_feature   MESV Ψ (fragment): packaging signal of murine embryonic stem cell virus
    934..1350    +  CDS            gag (truncated): truncated Moloney murine leukemia virus (MMLV) gag gene lacking the start codon
   1387..3111    +  CDS            OsTIR1: rice transport inhibitor response 1 protein F-box protein that mediates auxin-dependent interaction of a ubiquitin ligase with an auxin-inducible degron (Tan et al., 2007)
   3136..3486    +  CDS            13xMyc (fragment): 13 tandem Myc epitope tags
   3551..3880    +  promoter       SV40 promoter: SV40 enhancer and early promoter
   3888..4286    +  CDS            BSD: blasticidin S deaminase; Aspergillus terreus BSD; confers resistance to blasticidin
   4333..4926    +  LTR            LTR: long terminal repeat from Moloney murine leukemia virus
   4935..4981    +  LTR            5' LTR (truncated) (fragment): truncated long terminal repeat from Moloney murine sarcoma virus
   5064..5112    -  CDS            lacI (fragment): lac repressor; lacI; The lac repressor binds to the lac operator to inhibit transcription in E. coli. This inhibition can be relieved by adding lactose or isopropyl-β-D-thiogalactopyranoside (IPTG).
   5298..5886    -  rep_origin     ori: high-copy-number ColE1/pMB1/pBR322/pUC origin of replication
   6064..6924    -  CDS            AmpR: β-lactamase; bla; confers resistance to ampicillin, carbenicillin, and related antibiotics
   6925..7029    -  promoter       AmpR promoter: bla
>Addgene plasmid #80073 | pBabe Blast osTIR1-9Myc | depositor full sequence | sequence record 150339 | pBabe Blast osTIR1-9Myc sequence 7052 bps
CTGCAGCCTGAATATGGGCCAAACAGGATATCTGTGGTAAGCAGTTCCTGCCCCGGCTCAGGGCCAAGAA
CAGATGGAACAGCTGAATATGGGCCAAACAGGATATCTGTGGTAAGCAGTTCCTGCCCCGGCTCAGGGCC
AAGAACAGATGGTCCCCAGATGCGGTCCAGCCCTCAGCAGTTTCTAGAGAACCATCAGATGTTTCCAGGG
TGCCCCAAGGACCTGAAATGACCCTGTGCCTTATTTGAACTAACCAATCAGTTCGCTTCTCGCTTCTGTT
CGCGCGCTTCTGCTCCCCGAGCTCAATAAAAGAGCCCACAACCCCTCACTCGGGGCGCCAGTCCTCCGAT
TGACTGAGTCGCCCGGGTACCCGTGTATCCAATAAACCCTCTTGCAGTTGCATCCGACTTGTGGTCTCGC
TGTTCCTTGGGAGGGTCTCCTCTGAGTGATTGACTACCCGTCAGCGGGGGTCTTTCATTTGGGGGCTCGT
CCGGGATCGGGAGACCCCTGCCCAGGGACCACCGACCCACCACCGGGAGGCAAGCTGGCCAGCAACTTAT
CTGTGTCTGTCCGATTGTCTAGTGTCTATGACTGATTTTATGCGCCTGCGTCGGTACTAGTTAGCTAACT
AGCTCTGTATCTGGCGGACCCGTGGTGGAACTGACGAGTTCTGAACACCCGGCCGCAACCCTGGGAGACG
TCCCAGGGACTTTGGGGGCCGTTTTTGTGGCCCGACCTGAGGAAGGGAGTCGATGTGGAATCCGACCCCG
TCAGGATATGTGGTTCTGGTAGGAGACGAGAACCTAAAACAGTTCCCGCCTCCGTCTGAATTTTTGCTTT
CGGTTTGGAACCGAAGCCGCGCGTCTTGTCTGCTGCAGCATCGTTCTGTGTTGTCTCTGTCTGACTGTGT
TTCTGTATTTGTCTGAAAATTAGGGCCAGACTGTTACCACTCCCTTAAGTTTGACCTTAGATCACTGGAA
AGATGTCGAGCGGCTCGCTCACAACCAGTCGGTAGATGTCAAGAAGAGACGTTGGGTTACCTTCTGCTCT
GCAGAATGGCCAACCTTTAACGTCGGATGGCCGCGAGACGGCACCTTTAACCGAGACCTCATCACCCAGG
TTAAGATCAAGGTCTTTTCACCTGGCCCGCATGGACACCCAGACCAGGTCCCCTACATCGTGACCTGGGA
AGCCTTGGCTTTTGACCCCCCTCCCTGGGTCAAGCCCTTTGTACACCCTAAGCCTCCGCCTCCTCTTCTT
CCATCCGCGCCGTCTCTCCCCCTTGAACCTCCTCTTTCGACCCCGCCTCAATCCTCCCTTTATCCAGCCC
TCACTCCTTCTCTAGGCGCCGGCCGGATCCCAGTGTGGTGGTACATCGCCGCCACCATGACGTACTTCCC
GGAGGAGGTGGTGGAGCACATCTTCAGCTTCCTGCCGGCGCAGCGCGACCGCAACACGGTCTCGCTCGTC
TGCAAGGTGTGGTACGAGATCGAGAGGCTGAGCCGCCGCGGCGTCTTCGTGGGCAACTGCTACGCCGTGC
GCGCCGGCCGCGTCGCCGCGCGGTTCCCCAACGTGCGGGCGCTCACGGTGAAGGGGAAGCCCCACTTCGC
CGACTTCAACCTCGTGCCCCCCGACTGGGGCGGCTACGCGGGGCCGTGGATCGAGGCGGCCGCGAGGGGA
TGCCACGGCCTGGAGGAGCTCAGGATGAAGCGGATGGTGGTGTCCGACGAGAGCCTCGAGCTGCTGGCTC
GCTCGTTCCCGCGGTTCAGGGCTCTTGTTCTTATCAGCTGCGAGGGGTTCAGCACTGACGGGCTAGCCGC
CGTCGCGAGCCATTGCAAGCTTCTGAGGGAGTTGGATTTGCAGGAAAATGAAGTGGAGGATCGAGGGCCT
AGGTGGCTTTCCTGCTTCCCTGATTCCTGCACATCACTTGTCTCATTGAATTTTGCCTGCATCAAAGGGG
AGGTTAATGCTGGTTCACTGGAGAGACTTGTTAGCAGGTCCCCAAACCTGCGGAGTTTGAGGCTGAATCG
ATCTGTATCGGTAGATACACTTGCAAAGATACTACTGCGTACCCCTAACTTGGAGGATTTGGGGACAGGG
AATTTGACAGATGACTTCCAAACTGAGTCCTACTTTAAGCTTACCAGTGCTCTGGAGAAATGCAAGATGT
TGAGGAGTTTGTCTGGATTCTGGGATGCTTCTCCTGTTTGCCTGTCATTTATCTACCCCCTGTGTGCTCA
ACTGACAGGATTGAACTTGAGCTATGCACCCACACTTGATGCTTCTGACCTTACAAAAATGATTAGCCGC
TGTGTGAAGCTCCAACGCCTTTGGGTACTGGATTGTATCTCGGACAAAGGCTTGCAAGTGGTGGCCTCCA
GTTGCAAAGACTTGCAAGAACTCAGGGTATTTCCATCAGATTTCTACGTAGCTGGTTATTCTGCAGTGAC
AGAGGAGGGACTTGTTGCAGTATCCTTGGGCTGTCCAAAACTGAACTCACTACTGTACTTCTGTCACCAA
ATGACTAATGCTGCACTAGTTACTGTCGCCAAGAACTGTCCAAATTTCACACGATTCAGACTTTGTATTC
TTGAGCCAGGGAAGCCTGATGTTGTGACAAGCCAACCATTAGATGAAGGCTTTGGAGCTATTGTTCGTGA
GTGCAAGGGATTACAACGTTTGTCAATATCTGGTCTTCTCACAGACAAAGTTTTCATGTATATTGGGAAA
TATGCAAAACAACTTGAGATGCTTTCTATAGCATTTGCTGGTGACAGTGATAAGGGTATGATGCATGTTA
TGAATGGATGCAAGAATTTAAGGAAACTGGAGATAAGAGATAGCCCGTTTGGTGATGCTGCACTCTTGGG
GAATTTTGCTAGGTACGAGACAATGCGATCCCTTTGGATGTCATCTTGCAATGTCACGTTAAAGGGGTGC
CAAGTCCTTGCGTCAAAGATGCCGATGCTCAATGTTGAGGTCATAAATGAGCGGGATGGTAGCAATGAAA
TGGAGGAAAACCATGGAGATCTGCCTAAAGTGGAGAAATTATATGTGTACCGCACAACTGCTGGGGCGAG
GGATGATGCACCAAATTTTGTTAAAATCCTAGTCGACTCCGGTTCTGCTGCTAGTGGTGAACAAAAGTTG
ATTTCTGAAGAAGATTTGAACGGTGAACAAAAGCTAATCTCCGAGGAAGACTTGAACGGTGAACAAAAAT
TAATCTCAGAAGAAGACTTGAACGGATCCTCTAGAGGTGAACAAAAGTTGATTTCTGAAGAAGATTTGAA
CGGTGAACAAAAGCTAATCTCCGAGGAAGACTTGAACGGTGAACAAAAATTAATCTCAGAAGAAGACTTG
AACGGATCCTCTAGAGGTGAACAAAAGTTGATTTCTGAAGAAGATTTGAACGGTGAACAAAAGCTAATCT
CCGAGGAAGACTTGAACGGTGAACAAAAATTAATCTCAGAAGAAGACTTGAACGGATCCACTAGCTAAAA
AGTGGAACGATCATTCGAATTCGCCAGCACAGTGGTCGACCCTGTGGAATGTGTGTCAGTTAGGGTGTGG
AAAGTCCCCAGGCTCCCCAGCAGGCAGAAGTATGCAAAGCATGCATCTCAATTAGTCAGCAACCAGGTGT
GGAAAGTCCCCAGGCTCCCCAGCAGGCAGAAGTATGCAAAGCATGCATCTCAATTAGTCAGCAACCATAG
TCCCGCCCCTAACTCCGCCCATCCCGCCCCTAACTCCGCCCAGTTCCGCCCATTCTCCGCCCCATGGCTG
ACTAATTTTTTTTATTTATGCAGAGGCCGAGGCCGCCTCGGCCTCTGAGCTATTCCAGAAGTAGTGAGGA
GGCTTTTTTGGAGGCCTAGGCTTTTGCAAAAAGCTTCATGGCCAAGCCTTTGTCTCAAGAAGAATCCACC
CTCATTGAAAGAGCAACGGCTACAATCAACAGCATCCCCATCTCTGAAGACTACAGCGTCGCCAGCGCAG
CTCTCTCTAGCGACGGCCGCATCTTCACTGGTGTCAATGTATATCATTTTACTGGGGGACCTTGTGCAGA
ACTCGTGGTGCTGGGCACTGCTGCTGCTGCGGCAGCTGGCAACCTGACTTGTATCGTCGCGATCGGAAAT
GAGAACAGGGGCATCTTGAGCCCCTGCGGACGGTGCCGACAGGTGCTTCTCGATCTGCATCCTGGGATCA
AAGCCATAGTGAAGGACAGTGATGGACAGCCGACGGCAGTTGGGATTCGTGAATTGCTGCCCTCTGGTTA
TGTGTGGGAGGGCTAAGATCGATAAAATAAAAGATTTTATTTAGTCTCCAGAAAAAGGGGGGAATGAAAG
ACCCCACCTGTAGGTTTGGCAAGCTAGCTTAAGTAACGCCATTTTGCAAGGCATGGAAAAATACATAACT
GAGAATAGAGAAGTTCAGATCAAGGTCAGGAACAGATGGAACAGCTGAATATGGGCCAAACAGGATATCT
GTGGTAAGCAGTTCCTGCCCCGGCTCAGGGCCAAGAACAGATGGAACAGCTGAATATGGGCCAAACAGGA
TATCTGTGGTAAGCAGTTCCTGCCCCGGCTCAGGGCCAAGAACAGATGGTCCCCAGATGCGGTCCAGCCC
TCAGCAGTTTCTAGAGAACCATCAGATGTTTCCAGGGTGCCCCAAGGACCTGAAATGACCCTGTGCCTTA
TTTGAACTAACCAATCAGTTCGCTTCTCGCTTCTGTTCGCGCGCTTCTGCTCCCCGAGCTCAATAAAAGA
GCCCACAACCCCTCACTCGGGGCGCCAGTCCTCCGATTGACTGAGTCGCCCGGGTACCCGTGTATCCAAT
AAACCCTCTTGCAGTTGCATCCGACTTGTGGTCTCGCTGTTCCTTGGGAGGGTCTCCTCTGAGTGATTGA
CTACCCGTCAGCGGGGGTCTTTCATTTCCGACTTGTGGTCTCGCTGCCTTGGGAGGGTCTCCTCTGAGTG
ATTGACTACCCGTCAGCGGGGGTCTTCACATGCAGCATGTATCAAAATTAATTTGGTTTTTTTTCTTAAG
TATTTACATTAAATGGCCATAGTTGCATTAATGAATCGGCCAACGCGCGGGGAGAGGCGGTTTGCGTATT
GGCGCTCTTCCGCTTCCTCGCTCACTGACTCGCTGCGCTCGGTCGTTCGGCTGCGGCGAGCGGTATCAGC
TCACTCAAAGGCGGTAATACGGTTATCCACAGAATCAGGGGATAACGCAGGAAAGAACATGTGAGCAAAA
GGCCAGCAAAAGGCCAGGAACCGTAAAAAGGCCGCGTTGCTGGCGTTTTTCCATAGGCTCCGCCCCCCTG
ACGAGCATCACAAAAATCGACGCTCAAGTCAGAGGTGGCGAAACCCGACAGGACTATAAAGATACCAGGC
GTTTCCCCCTGGAAGCTCCCTCGTGCGCTCTCCTGTTCCGACCCTGCCGCTTACCGGATACCTGTCCGCC
TTTCTCCCTTCGGGAAGCGTGGCGCTTTCTCATAGCTCACGCTGTAGGTATCTCAGTTCGGTGTAGGTCG
TTCGCTCCAAGCTGGGCTGTGTGCACGAACCCCCCGTTCAGCCCGACCGCTGCGCCTTATCCGGTAACTA
TCGTCTTGAGTCCAACCCGGTAAGACACGACTTATCGCCACTGGCAGCAGCCACTGGTAACAGGATTAGC
AGAGCGAGGTATGTAGGCGGTGCTACAGAGTTCTTGAAGTGGTGGCCTAACTACGGCTACACTAGAAGGA
CAGTATTTGGTATCTGCGCTCTGCTGAAGCCAGTTACCTTCGGAAAAAGAGTTGGTAGCTCTTGATCCGG
CAAACAAACCACCGCTGGTAGCGGTGGTTTTTTTGTTTGCAAGCAGCAGATTACGCGCAGAAAAAAAGGA
TCTCAAGAAGATCCTTTGATCTTTTCTACGGGGTCTGACGCTCAGTGGAACGAAAACTCACGTTAAGGGA
TTTTGGTCATGAGATTATCAAAAAGGATCTTCACCTAGATCCTTTTAAATTAAAAATGAAGTTTGCGGCC
GCAAATCAATCTAAAGTATATATGAGTAAACTTGGTCTGACAGTTACCAATGCTTAATCAGTGAGGCACC
TATCTCAGCGATCTGTCTATTTCGTTCATCCATAGTTGCCTGACTCCCCGTCGTGTAGATAACTACGATA
CGGGAGGGCTTACCATCTGGCCCCAGTGCTGCAATGATACCGCGAGACCCACGCTCACCGGCTCCAGATT
TATCAGCAATAAACCAGCCAGCCGGAAGGGCCGAGCGCAGAAGTGGTCCTGCAACTTTATCCGCCTCCAT
CCAGTCTATTAATTGTTGCCGGGAAGCTAGAGTAAGTAGTTCGCCAGTTAATAGTTTGCGCAACGTTGTT
GCCATTGCTACAGGCATCGTGGTGTCACGCTCGTCGTTTGGTATGGCTTCATTCAGCTCCGGTTCCCAAC
GATCAAGGCGAGTTACATGATCCCCCATGTTGTGCAAAAAAGCGGTTAGCTCCTTCGGTCCTCCGATCGT
TGTCAGAAGTAAGTTGGCCGCAGTGTTATCACTCATGGTTATGGCAGCACTGCATAATTCTCTTACTGTC
ATGCCATCCGTAAGATGCTTTTCTGTGACTGGTGAGTACTCAACCAAGTCATTCTGAGAATAGTGTATGC
GGCGACCGAGTTGCTCTTGCCCGGCGTCAACACGGGATAATACCGCGCCACATAGCAGAACTTTAAAAGT
GCTCATCATTGGAAAACGTTCTTCGGGGCGAAAACTCTCAAGGATCTTACCGCTGTTGAGATCCAGTTCG
ATGTAACCCACTCGTGCACCCAACTGATCTTCAGCATCTTTTACTTTCACCAGCGTTTCTGGGTGAGCAA
AAACAGGAAGGCAAAATGCCGCAAAAAAGGGAATAAGGGCGACACGGAAATGTTGAATACTCATACTCTT
CCTTTTTCAATATTATTGAAGCATTTATCAGGGTTATTGTCTCATGAGCGGATACATATTTGAATGTATT
TAGAAAAATAAACAAATAGGGGTTCCGCGCACATTTCCCCGAAAAGTGCCAC
