>Addgene plasmid #80073 | pBabe Blast osTIR1-9Myc | addgene partial sequence | sequence record 153794 | SV40pro-F2 5'-CCCCATGGCTGACTAATTTTT-3'
CGCCTCGGCCTCTGAGCTATTCCAGAAGTAGTGAGGAGGCTTTTTTGGAGGCCTAGGCTTTTGCAAAAAG
CTTCATGGCCAAGCCTTTGTCTCAAGAAGAATCCACCCTCATTGAAAGAGCAACGGCTACAATCAACAGC
ATCCCCATCTCTGAAGACTACAGCGTCGCCAGCGCAGCTCTCTCTAGCGACGGCCGCATCTTCACTGGTG
TCAATGTATATCATTTTACTGGGGGACCTTGTGCAGAACTCGTGGTGCTGGGCACTGCTGCTGCTGCGGC
AGCTGGCAACCTGACTTGTATCGTCGCGATCGGAAATGAGAACAGGGGCATCTTGAGCCCCTGCGGACGG
TGCCGACAGGTGCTTCTCGATCTGCATCCTGGGATCAAAGCCATAGTGAAGGACAGTGATGGACAGCCGA
CGGCAGTTGGGATTCGTGAATTGCTGCCCTCTGGTTATGTGTGGGAGGGCTAAGATCGATAAAATAAAAG
ATTTTATTTAGTCTCCAGAAAAAGGGGGGAATGAAAGACCCCACCTGTAGGTTTGGCAAGCTAGCTTAAG
TAACGCCATTTTGCAAGGCATGGAAAAATACATAACTGAGAATAGAGAAGTTCAGATCAAGGTCAGGAAC
AGATGGAACAGCTGAATATGGGCCAAACAGGATATCTGTGGTAAGCAGTTCCTGCCCCGGCTCAGGGCCA
AGAACAGATGGAACAGCTGAATATGGGCCAAACAGGATATCTGTGGTAAGCAGTTCCTGCCCCGGCTCAG
GGCCAAGAACAGATGGTCCCCAGATGCGGTCCAGCCCTCAGCAGTTTCTAGAGAACCATCAGATGTTTCC
AGGGTGCCCCAAGGACCTGAAATGACCCTGTGCCTTATTTGAACTAACCAATCAGTTCGCTTCTCGCTTC
TGTTCGCGCGCTTCTGCTCCCCGAGCTCAATAAAAGAGCCCACAACCCCTCACTCGGG
