>Addgene plasmid #80073 | pBabe Blast osTIR1-9Myc | addgene partial sequence | sequence record 153796 | pBABE3 5'-ACCCTAACTGACACACATTCC-3'
ATGATCGTTCCACTTTTTAGCTAGTGGATCCGTTCAAGTCTTCTTCTGAGATTAATTTTTGTTCACCGTT
CAAGTCTTCCTCGGAGATTAGCTTTTGTTCACCGTTCAAATCTTCTTCAGAAATCAACTTTTGTTCACCT
CTAGAGGATCCGTTCAAGTCTTCTTCTGAGATTAATTTTTGTTCACCGTTCAAGTCTTCCTCGGAGATTA
GCTTTTGTTCACCGTTCAAATCTTCTTCAGAAATCAACTTTTGTTCACCTCTAGAGGATCCGTTCAAGTC
TTCTTCTGAGATTAATTTTTGTTCACCGTTCAAGTCTTCCTCGGAGATTAGCTTTTGTTCACCGTTCAAA
TCTTCTTCAGAAATCAACTTTTGTTCACCACTAGCAGCAGAACCGGAGTCGACTAGGATTTTAACAAAAT
TTGGTGCATCATCCCTCGCCCCAGCAGTTGTGCGGTACACATATAATTTCTCCACTTTAGGCAGATCTCC
ATGGTTTTCCTCCATTTCATTGCTACCATCCCGCTCATTTATGACCTCAACATTGAGCATCGGCATCTTT
GACGCAAGGACTTGGCACCCCTTTAACGTGACATTGCAAGATGACATCCAAAGGGATCGCATTGTCTCGT
ACCTAGCAAAATTCCCCAAGAGTGCAGCATCACCAAACGGGCTATCTCTTATCTCCAGTTTCCTTAAATT
CTTGCATCCATTCATAACATGCATCATACCCTTATCACTGTCACCAGCAAATGCTATAGAAAGCATCTCA
AGTTGTTTTGCATATTTCCCAATATACATGAAAACTTTGTCTGTGAGAAGACCAGATATTGACAAACGTT
GTAATCCC
